Addgene plasmid #195804: pENTR223-BORF1
Purpose: Gateway Entry Clone of Epstein-Barr virus BORF1
Depositing lab: Eric Johannsen. Depositing organization: Brigham and Women's Hospital. Publication: Epstein-Barr virus and virus human protein interaction maps. Calderwood MA, Venkatesan K, Xing L, Chase MR, Vazquez A, Holthaus AM, Ewence AE, Li N, Hirozane-Kishikawa T, Hill DE, Vidal M, Kieff E, Johannsen E. Proc Natl Acad Sci U S A. 2007 May 1;104(18):7606-11. doi: 10.1073/pnas.0702332104. Epub 2007 Apr 19. PubMed 17446270.
Backbone
  Vector backbone: pENTR223.1
  Backbone manufacturer: Invitrogen
  Backbone size w/o insert (bp): 2875
  Vector type: Gateway Entry Vector
Growth in bacteria
  Bacterial resistance: Spectinomycin, 50 μg/mL
  Growth temperature: 37°C
  Growth strain: DH5alpha
  Copy number: High Copy
Gene/Insert
  Gene/Insert name: BORF1
  Species: Epstein-Barr virus
  Cloning method: Gateway Cloning
Terms and licenses: Academic/Nonprofit Terms; Industry Terms: Not Available to Industry
How to cite: pENTR223-BORF1 was a gift from Eric Johannsen (Addgene plasmid # 195804 ; http://n2t.net/addgene:195804 ; RRID:Addgene_195804)
