[The description below was written by a language model from this plasmid's Addgene catalogue record and pLannotate feature annotations shown in this document.]
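Description:
pENTR223-BORF1 is a Gateway entry clone built on the Invitrogen pENTR223.1 backbone and carrying the BORF1 open reading frame of Epstein-Barr virus. It is a small bacterial plasmid (the sequenced record is 3,879 nt) that replicates from a high-copy ColE1/pUC-type origin. Selection is with spectinomycin through the aadA (SmR) aminoglycoside adenylyltransferase gene. A fragment of the class 1 integron Pc promoter lies upstream of this marker. The short lacI, lacZα and gentamicin-resistance matches in the annotation are partial remnants of the backbone rather than functional genes.

The insert is annotated as a complete coding sequence matching triplex capsid protein 1 (TRX1) of the EBV B95-8 strain. TRX1 combines with two copies of triplex protein 2 to form the heterotrimers that link the major capsid protein pentamers and hexamers in the icosahedral herpesvirus capsid. It is also needed for efficient nuclear import of TRX2. The ORF is flanked by attL recombination sites, which the automated annotation calls attL3 and attL2. These sites allow directional LR Clonase transfer into attR-containing destination vectors. The rrnB T1 and T2 terminators sit upstream of the cassette to insulate it from read-through transcription. A T7 promoter lies just beyond the downstream att site, pointing back toward the insert.

No eukaryotic promoter, tag or reporter is annotated, so the plasmid serves as a shuttle source of the ORF rather than an expression construct. The associated publication describes EBV–EBV and EBV–human protein interaction mapping, which suggests the clone belongs to a viral ORF collection made for transfer into interaction-screening or expression vectors.
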