Features (pLannotate 1.2.2; 12 found; start..end, strand, type, name):
    121..213     +  CDS            lacI (fragment): lac repressor; lacI; The lac repressor binds to the lac operator to inhibit transcription in E. coli. This inhibition can be relieved by adding lactose or isopropyl-β-D-thiogalactopyranoside (IPTG).
    268..295     -  terminator     rrnB T2 terminator: transcription terminator T2 from the E. coli rrnB gene
    427..470     +  terminator     rrnB T1 terminator: Escherichia coli rrnB; transcription terminator T1 from the E. coli rrnB gene
    517..553     -  CDS            lacZα (fragment): LacZα fragment of β-galactosidase; lacZ fragment
    570..665     +  protein_bind   attL3: mutant version of attL; recombination site for the Gateway® LR reaction LR Clonase™
    668..1759    +  CDS            TRX1: TRX1_EBVB9 - Experimental evidence at protein level: Swiss-Prot protein existence level 1. Structural component of the T=16 icosahedral capsid. The capsid is composed of pentamers and hexamers of major capsid protein/MCP, which are linked together by heterotrimers called triplexes. These triplexes are formed by a single molecule of triplex protein 1/TRX1 and two copies of triplex protein 2/TRX2. Additionally, TRX1 is required for efficient transport of TRX2 to the nucleus, which is the site of capsid assembly. From Epstein-Barr virus (strain B95-8) (HHV-4) (Human herpesvirus 4).
   1759..1857    -  protein_bind   attL2: mutant version of attL; recombination site for the Gateway® LR reaction LR Clonase™
   1875..1893    -  promoter       T7 promoter: promoter for bacteriophage T7 RNA polymerase
   2083..2106    +  promoter       Pc promoter (fragment): intI1 (promoter lies within the coding sequence); class 1 integron promoter
   2282..2338    +  CDS            GmR (fragment): gentamycin acetyltransferase; aacC1; confers resistance to gentamycin
   2345..3136    +  CDS            SmR: aminoglycoside adenylyltransferase (Murphy, 1985); aadA; confers resistance to spectinomycin and streptomycin
   3229..3817    +  rep_origin     ori: high-copy-number ColE1/pMB1/pBR322/pUC origin of replication
>Addgene plasmid #195804 | pENTR223-BORF1 | addgene full sequence | sequence record 385187 | Addgene NGS Result
CTTTCCTGCGTTATCCCCTGATTCTGTGGATAACCGTATTACCGCCTTTGAGTGAGCTGATACCGCTCGC
CGCAGCCGAACGACCGAGCGCAGCGAGTCAGTGAGCGAGGAAGCGGAAGAGCGCCCAATACGCAAACCGC
CTCTCCCCGCGCGTTGGCCGATTCATTAATGCAGCTGGCACGACAGGTTTCCCGACTGGAAAGCGGGCAG
TGAGCGCAACGCAATTAATACGCGTACCGCTAGCCAGGAAGAGTTTGTAGAAACGCAAAAAGGCCATCCG
TCAGGATGGCCTTCTGCTTAGTTTGATGCCTGGCAGTTTATGGCGGGCGTCCTGCCCGCCACCCTCCGGG
CCGTTGCTTCACAACGTTCAAATCCGCTCCCGGCGGATTTGTCCTACTCAGGAGAGCGTTCACCGACAAA
CAACAGATAAAACGAAAGGCCCAGTCTTCCGACTGAGCCTTTCGTTTTATTTGATGCCTGGCAGTTCCCT
ACTCTCGCGTTAACGCTAGCATGGATGTTTTCCCAGTCACGACGTTGTAAAACGACGGCCAGTCTTAAGC
TCGGGCCCCAAATAATGATTTTATTTTGACTGATAGTGACCTGTTCGTTGCAACAAATTGATGAGCAATG
CTTTTTTATAATGCCAACTTTGTACAAAAAAGTTGGCATGAAGGTCCAGGGGTCCGTCGATCGCCGCCGT
CTGCAACGCCGAATCGCGGGGCTGCTGCCCCCTCCGGCCCGGCGTCTAAATATTTCCCGGGGGTCCGAAT
TCACGCGGGACGTTCGTGGGCTGGTTGAGGAACACGCGCAGGCCTCCTCGCTGAGTGCGGCGGCCGTCTG
GCGCGCAGGGCTGCTGGCCCCGGGGGAGGTGGCGGTCGCCGGGGGTGGCAGTGGAGGGGGGAGCTTCAGC
TGGTCTGGGTGGCGGCCGCCAGTCTTTGGGGACTTTCTGATACACGCCAGCTCCTTCAACAACGCCGAGG
CCACTGGAACGCCCCTTTTCCAATTCAAGCAGAGTGACCCGTTCTCGGGCGTCGACGCGGTATTCACTCC
TCTCTCCCTGTTTATCCTAATGAATCACGGCCGGGGTGTAGCCGCCCGGGTCGAGGCAGGTGGGGGCCTG
ACGCGGATGGCCAACCTGCTGTACGACAGCCCCGCAACCCTGGCTGACCTGGTCCCGGACTTTGGGCGGC
TGGTGGCCGACCGCCGCTTCCACAACTTCATCACCCCTGTGGGCCCCCTGGTGGAGAATATAAAGAGCAC
CTATCTGAATAAAATCACCACGGTGGTCCACGGGCCTGTGGTCAGCAAGGCCATCCCTCGCAGCACCGTC
AAGGTGACGGTGCCCCAGGAGGCCTTTGTGGATCTGGACGCGTGGCTCTCCGGCGGCGCCGGGGGTGGCG
GTGGAGTATGCTTCGTCGGGGGGCTGGGCCTGCAGCCGTGCCCCGCCGATGCGCGCCTCTATGTCGCTCT
GACCTATGAGGAAGCCGGGCCGCGGTTTACGTTTTTCCAGTCGTCCCGCGGCCACTGTCAGATCATGAAT
ATCTTAAGAATTTATTACTCACCATCCATCATGCACCGCTATGCTGTGGTCCAGCCCCTACATATAGAGG
AGCTAACCTTCGGGGCGGTTGCCTGTCTGGGGACATTTAGTGCTACTGACGGTTGGAGGAGGTCTGCCTT
CAATTACCGTGGCTCTAGCCTCCCCGTGGTGGAGATTGACAGCTTTTATTCCAACGTCTCTGACTGGGAG
GTGATTCTCCCAACTTTCTTGTACAAAGTTGGCATTATAAGAAAGCATTGCTTATCAATTTGTTGCAACG
AACAGGTCACTATCAGTCAAAATAAAATCATTATTTGCCATCCAGCTGATATCCCCTATAGTGAGTCGTA
TTACATGGTCATAGCTGTTTCCTGGCAGCTCTGGCCCGTGTCTCAAAATCTCTGATGTTACATTGCACAA
GATAAAAATATATCATCATGCCTCCTCTAGACCAGCCAGGACAGAAATGCCTCGACTTCGCTGCTACCCA
AGGTTGCCGGGTGACGCACACCGTGGAAACGGATGAAGGCACGAACCCAGTGGACATAAGCCTGTTCGGT
TCGTAAGCTGTAATGCAAGTAGCGTATGCGCTCACGCAACTGGTCCAGAACCTTGACCGAACGCAGCGGT
GGTAACGGCGCAGTGGCGGTTTTCATGGCTTGTTATGACTGTTTTTTTGGGGTACAGTCTATGCCTCGGG
CATCCAAGCAGCAAGCGCGTTACGCCGTGGGTCGATGTTTGATGTTATGGAGCAGCAACGATGTTACGCA
GCAGGGCAGTCGCCCTAAAACAAAGTTAAACATTATGAGGGAAGCGGTGATCGCCGAAGTATCGACTCAA
CTATCAGAGGTAGTTGGCGTCATCGAGCGCCATCTCGAACCGACGTTGCTGGCCGTACATTTGTACGGCT
CCGCAGTGGATGGCGGCCTGAAGCCACACAGTGATATTGATTTGCTGGTTACGGTGACCGTAAGGCTTGA
TGAAACAACGCGGCGAGCTTTGATCAACGACCTTTTGGAAACTTCGGCTTCCCCTGGAGAGAGCGAGATT
CTCCGCGCTGTAGAAGTCACCATTGTTGTGCACGACGACATCATTCCGTGGCGTTATCCAGCTAAGCGCG
AACTGCAATTTGGAGAATGGCAGCGCAATGACATTCTTGCAGGTATCTTCGAGCCAGCCACGATCGACAT
TGATCTGGCTATCTTGCTGACAAAAGCAAGAGAACATAGCGTTGCCTTGGTAGGTCCAGCGGCGGAGGAA
CTCTTTGATCCGGTTCCTGAACAGGATCTATTTGAGGCGCTAAATGAAACCTTAACGCTATGGAACTCGC
CGCCCGACTGGGCTGGCGATGAGCGAAATGTAGTGCTTACGTTGTCCCGCATTTGGTACAGCGCAGTAAC
CGGCAAAATCGCGCCGAAGGATGTCGCTGCCGACTGGGCAATGGAGCGCCTGCCGGCCCAGTATCAGCCC
GTCATACTTGAAGCTAGACAGGCTTATCTTGGACAAGAAGAAGATCGCTTGGCCTCGCGCGCAGATCAGT
TGGAAGAATTTGTCCACTACGTGAAAGGCGAGATCACCAAGGTAGTCGGCAAATAACCCTCGAGCCACCC
ATGACCAAAATCCCTTAACGTGAGTTACGCGTCGTTCCACTGAGCGTCAGACCCCGTAGAAAAGATCAAA
GGATCTTCTTGAGATCCTTTTTTTCTGCGCGTAATCTGCTGCTTGCAAACAAAAAAACCACCGCTACCAG
CGGTGGTTTGTTTGCCGGATCAAGAGCTACCAACTCTTTTTCCGAAGGTAACTGGCTTCAGCAGAGCGCA
GATACCAAATACTGTTCTTCTAGTGTAGCCGTAGTTAGGCCACCACTTCAAGAACTCTGTAGCACCGCCT
ACATACCTCGCTCTGCTAATCCTGTTACCAGTGGCTGCTGCCAGTGGCGATAAGTCGTGTCTTACCGGGT
TGGACTCAAGACGATAGTTACCGGATAAGGCGCAGCGGTCGGGCTGAACGGGGGGTTCGTGCACACAGCC
CAGCTTGGAGCGAACGACCTACACCGAACTGAGATACCTACAGCGTGAGCTATGAGAAAGCGCCACGCTT
CCCGAAGGGAGAAAGGCGGACAGGTATCCGGTAAGCGGCAGGGTCGGAACAGGAGAGCGCACGAGGGAGC
TTCCAGGGGGAAACGCCTGGTATCTTTATAGTCCTGTCGGGTTTCGCCACCTCTGACTTGAGCGTCGATT
TTTGTGATGCTCGTCAGGGGGGCGGAGCCTATGGAAAAACGCCAGCAACGCGGCCTTTTTACGGTTCCTG
GCCTTTTGCTGGCCTTTTGCTCACATGTT
